>Addgene plasmid #116759 | pHAGE-MAP3K4 | addgene full sequence | sequence record 240259 | Addgene NGS Result
TAATGTGAGTTAGCTCACTCATTAGGCACCCCAGGCTTTACACTTTATGCTTCCGGCTCGTATGTTGTGT
GGAATTGTGAGCGGATAACAATTTCACACAGGAAACAGCTATGACATGATTACGAATTTCACAAATAAAG
CATTTTTTTCACTGCATTCTAGTTGTGGTTTGTCCAAACTCATCAATGTATCTTATCATGTCTGGATCAA
CTGGATAACTCAAGCTAACCAAAATCATCCCAAACTTCCCACCCCATACCCTATTACCACTGCCAATTAC
CTGTGGTTTCATTTACTCTAAACCTGTGATTCCTCTGAATTATTTTCATTTTAAAGAAATTGTATTTGTT
AAATATGTACTACAAACTTAGTAGTTGGAAGGGCTAATTCACTCCCAAAGAAGACAAGATATCCTTGATC
TGTGGATCTACCACACACAAGGCTACTTCCCTGATTAGCAGAACTACACACCAGGGCCAGGGGTCAGATA
TCCACTGACCTTTGGATGGTGCTACAAGCTAGTACCAGTTGAGCCAGATAAGGTAGAAGAGGCCAATAAA
GGAGAGAACACCAGCTTGTTACACCCTGTGAGCCTGCATGGGATGGATGACCCGGAGAGAGAAGTGTTAG
AGTGGAGGTTTGACAGCCGCCTAGCATTTCATCACGTGGCCCGAGAGCTGCATCCGGAGTACTTCAAGAA
CTGCTGATATCGAGCTTGCTACAAGGGACTTTCCGCTGGGGACTTTCCAGGGAGGCGTGGCCTGGGCGGG
ACTGGGGAGTGGCGAGCCCTCAGATCCTGCATATAAGCAGCTGCTTTTTGCCTGTACTGGGTCTCTCTGG
TTAGACCAGATCTGAGCCTGGGAGCTCTCTGGCTAACTAGGGAACCCACTGCTTAAGCCTCAATAAAGCT
TGCCTTGAGTGCTTCAAGTAGTGTGTGCCCGTCTGTTGTGTGACTCTGGTAACTAGAGATCCCTCAGACC
CTTTTAGTCAGTGTGGAAAATCTCTAGCAGTGGCGCCCGAACAGGGACTTGAAAGCGAAAGGGAAACCAG
AGGAGCTCTCTCGACGCAGGACTCGGCTTGCTGAAGCGCGCACGGCAAGAGGCGAGGGGCGGCGACTGGT
GAGTACGCCAAAAATTTTGACTAGCGGAGGCTAGAAGGAGAGAGATGGGTGCGAGAGCGTCAGTATTAAG
CGGGGGAGAATTAGATCGCGATGGGAAAAAATTCGGTTAAGGCCAGGGGGAAAGAAAAAATATAAATTAA
AACATATAGTATGGGCAAGCAGGGAGCTAGAACGATTCGCAGTTAATCCTGGCCTGTTAGAAACATCAGA
AGGCTGTAGACAAATACTGGGACAGCTACAACCATCCCTTCAGACAGGATCAGAAGAACTTAGATCATTA
TATAATACAGTAGCAACCCTCTATTGTGTGCATCAAAGGATAGAGATAAAAGACACCAAGGAAGCTTTAG
ACAAGATAGAGGAAGAGCAAAACAAAAGTAAGACCACCGCACAGCAAGCGGCCGGCCGCTGATCTTCAGA
CCTGGAGGAGGAGATATGAGGGACAATTGGAGAAGTGAATTATATAAATATAAAGTAGTAAAAATTGAAC
CATTAGGAGTAGCACCCACCAAGGCAAAGAGAAGAGTGGTGCAGAGAGAAAAAAGAGCAGTGGGAATAGG
AGCTTTGTTCCTTGGGTTCTTGGGAGCAGCAGGAAGCACTATGGGCGCAGCGTCAATGACGCTGACGGTA
CAGGCCAGACAATTATTGTCTGGTATAGTGCAGCAGCAGAACAATTTGCTGAGGGCTATTGAGGCGCAAC
AGCATCTGTTGCAACTCACAGTCTGGGGCATCAAGCAGCTCCAGGCAAGAATCCTGGCTGTGGAAAGATA
CCTAAAGGATCAACAGCTCCTGGGGATTTGGGGTTGCTCTGGAAAACTCATTTGCACCACTGCTGTGCCT
TGGAATGCTAGTTGGAGTAATAAATCTCTGGAACAGATTTGGAATCACACGACCTGGATGGAGTGGGACA
GAGAAATTAACAATTACACAAGCTTAATACACTCCTTAATTGAAGAATCGCAAAACCAGCAAGAAAAGAA
TGAACAAGAATTATTGGAATTAGATAAATGGGCAAGTTTGTGGAATTGGTTTAACATAACAAATTGGCTG
TGGTATATAAAATTATTCATAATGATAGTAGGAGGCTTGGTAGGTTTAAGAATAGTTTTTGCTGTACTTT
CTATAGTGAATAGAGTTAGGCAGGGATATTCACCATTATCGTTTCAGACCCACCTCCCAACCCCGAGGGG
ACCCGACAGGCCCGAAGGAATAGAAGAAGAAGGTGGAGAGAGAGACAGAGACAGATCCATTCGATTAGTG
AACGGATCTCGACGGTATCGCCGAATTCACAAATGGCAGTATTCATCCACAATTTTAAAAGAAAAGGGGG
GATTGGGGGGTACAGTGCAGGGGAAAGAATAGTAGACATAATAGCAACAGACATACAAACTAAAGAATTA
CAAAAACAAATTACAAAAATTCAAAATTTTCGGGTTTATTACAGGGACAGCAGAGATCCAGTTTGGACTA
GTCGTGAGGCTCCGGTGCCCGTCAGTGGGCAGAGCGCACATCGCCCACAGTCCCCGAGAAGTTGGGGGGA
GGGGTCGGCAATTGAACCGGTGCCTAGAGAAGGTGGCGCGGGGTAAACTGGGAAAGTGATGTCGTGTACT
GGCTCCGCCTTTTTCCCGAGGGTGGGGGAGAACCGTATATAAGTGCAGTAGTCGCCGTGAACGTTCTTTT
TCGCAACGGGTTTGCCGCCAGAACACAGGTAAGTGCCGTGTGTGGTTCCCGCGGGCCTGGCCTCTTTACG
GGTTATGGCCCTTGCGTGCCTTGAATTACTTCCACCTGGCTGCAGTACGTGATTCTTGATCCCGAGCTTC
GGGTTGGAAGTGGGTGGGAGAGTTCGAGGCCTTGCGCTTAAGGAGCCCCTTCGCCTCGTGCTTGAGTTGA
GGCCTGGCCTGGGCGCTGGGGCCGCCGCGTGCGAATCTGGTGGCACCTTCGCGCCTGTCTCGCTGCTTTC
GATAAGTCTCTAGCCATTTAAAATTTTTGATGACCTGCTGCGACGCTTTTTTTCTGGCAAGATAGTCTTG
TAAATGCGGGCCAAGATCTGCACACTGGTATTTCGGTTTTTGGGGCCGCGGGCGGCGACGGGGCCCGTGC
GTCCCAGCGCACATGTTCGGCGAGGCGGGGCCTGCGAGCGCGGCCACCGAGAATCGGACGGGGGTAGTCT
CAAGCTGGCCGGCCTGCTCTGGTGCCTGGCCTCGCGCCGCCGTGTATCGCCCCGCCCTGGGCGGCAAGGC
TGGCCCGGTCGGCACCAGTTGCGTGAGCGGAAAGATGGCCGCTTCCCGGCCCTGCTGCAGGGAGCTCAAA
ATGGAGGACGCGGCGCTCGGGAGAGCGGGCGGGTGAGTCACCCACACAAAGGAAAAGGGCCTTTCCGTCC
TCAGCCGTCGCTTCATGTGACTCCACGGAGTACCGGGCGCCGTCCAGGCACCTCGATTAGTTCTCGAGCT
TTTGGAGTACGTCGTCTTTAGGTTGGGGGGAGGGGTTTTATGCGATGGAGTTTCCCCACACTGAGTGGGT
GGAGACTGAAGTTAGGCCAGCTTGGCACTTGATGTAATTCTCCTTGGAATTTGCCCTTTTTGAGTTTGGA
TCTTGGTTCATTCTCAAGCCTCAGACAGTGGTTCAAAGTTTTTTTCTTCCATTTCAGGTGTCGTGAAGCG
GCCCTGCAGATATCAACAAGTTTGTACAAAAAAGCAGGCTTCATGAGAGAAGCCGCTGCCGCGCTGGTCC
CTCCTCCCGCCTTTGCCGTCACGCCTGCCGCCGCCATGGAGGAGCCGCCGCCACCGCCGCCGCCGCCACC
ACCGCCACCGGAACCCGAGACCGAGTCAGAACCCGAGTGCTGCTTGGCGGCGAGGCAAGAGGGCACATTG
GGAGATTCAGCTTGCAAGAGTCCTGAATCTGATCTAGAAGACTTCTCCGATGAAACAAATACAGAGAATC
TTTATGGTACCTCTCCCCCCAGCACACCTCGACAGATGAAACGCATGTCAACCAAACATCAGAGGAATAA
TGTGGGGAGGCCAGCCAGTCGGTCTAATTTGAAAGAAAAAATGAATGCACCAAATCAGCCTCCACATAAA
GACACTGGAAAAACAGTGGAGAATGTGGAAGAATACAGCTATAAGCAGGAGAAAAAGATCCGAGCAGCTC
TTAGAACAACAGAGCGTGATCATAAAAAAAATGTACAGTGCTCATTCATGTTAGACTCAGTGGGTGGATC
TTTGCCAAAAAAATCAATTCCAGATGTGGATCTCAATAAGCCTTACCTCAGCCTTGGCTGTAGCAATGCT
AAGCTTCCAGTATCTGTGCCCATGCCTATAGCCAGACCTGCACGCCAGACTTCTAGGACTGACTGTCCAG
CAGATCGTTTAAAGTTTTTTGAAACTTTACGACTTTTGCTAAAGCTTACCTCAGTCTCAAAGAAAAAAGA
CAGGGAGCAAAGAGGACAAGAAAATACGTCTGGTTTCTGGCTTAACCGATCTAACGAACTGATCTGGTTA
GAGCTACAAGCCTGGCATGCAGGACGGACAATTAACGACCAGGACTTCTTTTTATATACAGCCCGTCAAG
CCATCCCAGATATTATTAATGAAATCCTTACTTTCAAAGTCGACTATGGGAGCTTCGCCTTTGTTAGAGA
TAGAGCTGGTTTTAATGGTACTTCAGTAGAAGGGCAGTGCAAAGCCACTCCTGGAACAAAGATTGTAGGT
TACTCAACACATCATGAGCATCTCCAACGCCAGAGGGTCTCATTTGAGCAGGTAAAACGGATAATGGAGC
TGCTAGAGTACATAGAAGCACTTTATCCATCATTGCAGGCTCTTCAGAAGGACTATGAAAAATATGCTGC
AAAAGACTTCCAGGACAGGGTGCAGGCACTCTGTTTGTGGTTAAACATCACAAAAGACTTAAATCAGAAA
TTAAGGATTATGGGCACTGTTTTGGGCATCAAGAATTTATCAGACATTGGCTGGCCAGTGTTTGAAATCC
CTTCCCCTCGACCATCCAAAGGTAATGAGCCGGAGTATGAGGGTGATGACACAGAAGGAGAATTAAAGGA
GTTGGAAAGTAGTACGGATGAGAGTGAAGAAGAACAAATCTCTGATCCTAGGGTACCGGAAATCAGACAG
CCCATAGATAACAGCTTCGACATCCAGTCGCGGGACTGCATATCCAAGAAGCTTGAGAGGCTCGAATCTG
AGGATGATTCTCTTGGCTGGGGAGCACCAGACTGGAGCACAGAAGCAGGCTTTAGTAGACATTGTCTGAC
TTCTATTTATAGACCATTTGTAGACAAAGCACTGAAGCAGATGGGGTTAAGAAAGTTAATTTTAAGACTT
CACAAGCTAATGGATGGTTCCTTGCAAAGGGCACGTATAGCATTGGTAAAGAACGATCGTCCAGTGGAGT
TTTCTGAATTTCCAGATCCCATGTGGGGTTCAGATTATGTGCAGTTGTCAAGGACACCACCTTCATCTGA
GGAGAAATGCAGTGCTGTGTCGTGGGAGGAGCTGAAGGCCATGGATTTACCTTCATTCGAACCTGCCTTC
CTAGTTCTCTGCCGAGTCCTTCTGAATGTCATACATGAGTGTCTGAAGTTAAGATTGGAGCAGAGACCTG
CTGGAGAACCATCTCTCTTGAGTATTAAGCAGCTGGTGAGAGAGTGTAAGGAGGTCCTGAAGGGCGGCCT
GCTGATGAAGCAGTACTACCAGTTCATGCTGCAGGAGGTTCTGGAGGACTTGGAGAAGCCCGACTGCAAC
ATTGACGCTTTTGAAGAGGATCTACATAAAATGCTTATGGTGTATTTTGATTACATGAGAAGCTGGATCC
AAATGCTACAGCAATTACCTCAAGCATCGCATAGTTTAAAAAATCTGTTAGAAGAAGAATGGAATTTCAC
CAAAGAAATAACTCATTACATACGGGGAGGAGAAGCACAGGCCGGGAAGCTTTTCTGTGACATTGCAGGA
ATGCTGCTGAAATCTACAGGAAGTTTTTTAGAATTTGGCTTACAGGAGAGCTGTGCTGAATTTTGGACTA
GTGCGGATGACAGCAGTGCTTCCGACGAAATCAGGAGGTCTGTTATAGAGATCAGTCGAGCCCTGAAGGA
GCTCTTCCATGAAGCCAGAGAAAGGGCTTCCAAAGCACTTGGATTTGCTAAAATGTTGAGAAAGGACCTG
GAAATAGCAGCAGAATTCAGGCTTTCAGCCCCAGTTAGAGACCTCCTGGATGTTCTGAAATCAAAACAGT
ATGTCAAGGTGCAAATTCCTGGGTTAGAAAACTTGCAAATGTTTGTTCCAGACACTCTTGCTGAGGAGAA
GAGTATTATTTTGCAGTTACTCAATGCAGCTGCAGGAAAGGACTGTTCAAAAGATTCAGATGACGTACTC
ATCGATGCCTATCTGCTTCTGACCAAGCACGGTGATCGAGCCCGTGATTCAGAGGACAGCTGGGGCACCT
GGGAGGCACAGCCTGTCAAAGTCGTGCCTCAGGTGGAGACTGTTGACACCCTGAGAAGCATGCAGGTGGA
TAATCTTTTACTAGTTGTCATGCAGTCTGCGCATCTCACAATTCAGAGAAAAGCTTTCCAGCAGTCCATT
GAGGGACTTATGACTCTGTGCCAGGAGCAGACATCCAGTCAGCCGGTCATCGCCAAAGCTTTGCAGCAGC
TGAAGAATGATGCATTGGAGCTATGCAACAGGATAAGCAATGCCATTGACCGCGTGGACCACATGTTCAC
ATCAGAATTTGATGCTGAGGTTGATGAATCTGAATCTGTCACCTTGCAACAGTACTACCGAGAAGCAATG
ATTCAGGGGTACAATTTTGGATTTGAGTATCATAAAGAAGTTGTTCGTTTGATGTCTGGGGAGTTTAGAC
AGAAGATAGGAGACAAATATATAAGCTTTGCCCGGAAGTGGATGAATTATGTCCTGACTAAATGTGAGAG
TGGTAGAGGTACAAGACCCAGGTGGGCGACTCAAGGATTTGATTTTCTACAAGCAATTGAACCTGCCTTT
ATTTCAGCTTTACCAGAAGATGACTTCTTGAGTTTACAAGCCTTGATGAATGAATGCATTGGCCATGTCA
TAGGAAAACCACACAGTCCTGTTACAGGTTTGTACCTTGCCATTCATCGGAACAGCCCCCGTCCTATGAA
GGTACCTCGATGCCATAGTGACCCTCCTAACCCACACCTCATTATCCCCACTCCAGAGGGATTCAGCACT
CGGAGCATGCCTTCCGACGCGCGGAGCCATGGCAGCCCTGCTGCTGCTGCTGCTGCTGCTGCTGCTGCTG
TTGCTGCCAGTCGGCCCAGCCCCTCTGGTGGTGACTCTGTGCTGCCCAAATCCATCAGCAGTGCCCATGA
TACCAGGGGTTCCAGCGTTCCTGAAAATGATCGATTGGCTTCCATAGCTGCTGAATTGCAGTTTAGGTCC
CTGAGTCGTCACTCAAGCCCCACGGAGGAGCGAGATGAACCAGCATATCCAAGAGGAGATTCAAGTGGGT
CCACAAGAAGAAGTTGGGAACTTCGGACACTAATCAGCCAGAGTAAAGATACTGCTTCTAAACTAGGACC
CATAGAAGCTATCCAGAAGTCAGTCCGATTGTTTGAAGAAAAGAGGTACCGAGAAATGAGGAGAAAGAAT
ATCATTGGTCAAGTTTGTGATACGCCTAAGTCCTATGATAATGTTATGCACGTTGGCTTGAGGAAGGTGA
CCTTCAAATGGCAAAGAGGAAACAAAATTGGAGAAGGCCAGTATGGGAAGGTGTACACCTGCATCAGCGT
CGACACCGGGGAGCTGATGGCCATGAAAGAGATTCGATTTCAACCTAATGACCATAAGACTATCAAGGAA
ACTGCAGACGAATTGAAAATATTCGAAGGCATCAAACACCCCAATCTGGTTCGGTATTTTGGTGTGGAGC
TCCATAGAGAAGAAATGTACATCTTCATGGAGTACTGCGATGAGGGGACTTTAGAAGAGGTGTCAAGGCT
GGGACTTCAGGAACATGTGATTAGGCTGTATTCAAAGCAGATCACCATTGCGATCAACGTCCTCCATGAG
CATGGCATAGTCCACCGTGACATTAAAGGTGCCAATATCTTCCTTACCTCATCTGGATTAATCAAACTGG
GAGATTTTGGATGTTCAGTAAAGCTCAAAAACAATGCCCAGACCATGCCTGGTGAAGTGAACAGCACCCT
GGGGACAGCAGCATACATGGCACCTGAAGTCATCACTCGTGCCAAAGGAGAGGGCCATGGGCGTGCGGCC
GACATCTGGAGTCTGGGGTGTGTTGTCATAGAGATGGTGACTGGCAAGAGGCCTTGGCATGAGTATGAGC
ACAACTTTCAAATTATGTATAAAGTGGGGATGGGACATAAGCCACCAATCCCTGAAAGATTAAGCCCTGA
AGGAAAGGACTTCCTTTCTCACTGCCTTGAGAGTGACCCAAAGATGAGATGGACCGCCAGCCAGCTCCTC
GACCATTCGTTTGTCAAGGTTTGCACAGATGAAGAATGAGACCCAGCTTTCTTGTACAAAGTGGTGATAT
CCAATTAACCCTCACTAAAGGAGTAAGAATGTAATATGATGATAGCCCTATAGTGAGTCGTATTACCACC
CAACTTTTCTATACAAAGTGGTTGATATCCAGCACAGTGGCGGCCGCTCGAGTCTAGAGGGCCCGCGGTT
CGAAGGTAAGCCTATCCCTAACCCTCTCCTCGGTCTCGATTCTACGCGTACCGGTTAGTAATGAGATCCC
TCCCCCCCCCCTAACGTTACTGGCCGAAGCCGCTTGGAATAAGGCCGGTGTGCGTTTGTCTATATGTTAT
TTTCCACCATATTGCCGTCTTTTGGCAATGTGAGGGCCCGGAAACCTGGCCCTGTCTTCTTGACGAGCAT
TCCTAGGGGTCTTTCCCCTCTCGCCAAAGGAATGCAAGGTCTGTTGAATGTCGTGAAGGAAGCAGTTCCT
CTGGAAGCTTCTTGAAGACAAACAACGTCTGTAGCGACCCTTTGCAGGCAGCGGAACCCCCCACCTGGCG
ACAGGTGCCTCTGCGGCCAAAAGCCACGTGTATAAGATACACCTGCAAAGGCGGCACAACCCCAGTGCCA
CGTTGTGAGTTGGATAGTTGTGGAAAGAGTCAAATGGCTCTCCTCAAGCGTATTCAACAAGGGGCTGAAG
GATGCCCAGAAGGTACCCCATTGTATGGGATCTGATCTGGGGCCTCGGTGCACATGCTTTACATGTGTTT
AGTCGAGGTTAAAAAAACGTCTAGGCCCCCCGAACCACGGGGACGTGGTTTTCCTTTGAAAAACACGATG
ATAATATGGCCACACATATGACCGAGTACAAGCCCACGGTGCGCCTCGCCACCCGCGACGACGTCCCCAG
GGCCGTACGCACCCTCGCCGCCGCGTTCGCCGACTACCCCGCCACGCGCCACACCGTCGATCCGGACCGC
CACATCGAGCGGGTCACCGAGCTGCAAGAACTCTTCCTCACGCGCGTCGGGCTCGACATCGGCAAGGTGT
GGGTCGCGGACGACGGCGCCGCGGTGGCGGTCTGGACCACGCCGGAGAGCGTCGAAGCGGGGGCGGTGTT
CGCCGAGATCGGCCCGCGCATGGCCGAGTTGAGCGGTTCCCGGCTGGCCGCGCAGCAACAGATGGAAGGC
CTCCTGGCGCCGCACCGGCCCAAGGAGCCCGCGTGGTTCCTGGCCACCGTCGGCGTCTCGCCCGACCACC
AGGGCAAGGGTCTGGGCAGCGCCGTCGTGCTCCCCGGAGTGGAGGCGGCCGAGCGCGCCGGGGTGCCCGC
CTTCCTGGAGACCTCCGCGCCCCGCAACCTCCCCTTCTACGAGCGGCTCGGCTTCACCGTCACCGCCGAC
GTCGAGGTGCCCGAAGGACCGCGCACCTGGTGCATGACCCGCAAGCCCGGTGCCTAAATCGATAGATCCT
AATCAACCTCTGGATTACAAAATTTGTGAAAGATTGACTGGTATTCTTAACTATGTTGCTCCTTTTACGC
TATGTGGATACGCTGCTTTAATGCCTTTGTATCATGCTATTGCTTCCCGTATGGCTTTCATTTTCTCCTC
CTTGTATAAATCCTGGTTGCTGTCTCTTTATGAGGAGTTGTGGCCCGTTGTCAGGCAACGTGGCGTGGTG
TGCACTGTGTTTGCTGACGCAACCCCCACTGGTTGGGGCATTGCCACCACCTGTCAGCTCCTTTCCGGGA
CTTTCGCTTTCCCCCTCCCTATTGCCACGGCGGAACTCATCGCCGCCTGCCTTGCCCGCTGCTGGACAGG
GGCTCGGCTGTTGGGCACTGACAATTCCGTGGTGTTGTCGGGGAAATCATCGTCCTTTCCTTGGCTGCTC
GCCTGTGTTGCCACCTGGATTCTGCGCGGGACGTCCTTCTGCTACGTCCCTTCGGCCCTCAATCCAGCGG
ACCTTCCTTCCCGCGGCCTGCTGCCGGCTCTGCGGCCTCTTCCGCGTCTTCGCCTTCGCCCTCAGACGAG
TCGGATCTCCCTTTGGGCCGCCTCCCCGCCTGAGATCCTTTAAGACCAATGACTTACAAGGCAGCTGTAG
ATCTTAGCCACTTTTTAAAAGAAAAGGGGGGACTGGAAGGGCTAATTCACTCCCAACGAAGACAAGATCT
GCTTTTTGCTTGTACTGGGTCTCTCTGGTTAGACCAGATCTGAGCCTGGGAGCTCTCTGGCTAACTAGGG
AACCCACTGCTTAAGCCTCAATAAAGCTTGCCTTGAGTGCTTCAAGTAGTGTGTGCCCGTCTGTTGTGTG
ACTCTGGTAACTAGAGATCCCTCAGACCCTTTTAGTCAGTGTGGAAAATCTCTAGCAGTAGTAGTTCATG
TCATCTTATTATTCAGTATTTATAACTTGCAAAGAAATGAATATCAGAGAGTGAGAGGCCCGGGTTAATT
AAGGAAAGGGCTAGATCATTCTTGAAGACGAAAGGGCCTCGTGATACGCCTATTTTTATAGGTTAATGTC
ATGATAATAATGGTTTCTTAGACGTCAGGTGGCACTTTTCGGGGAAATGTGCGCGGAACCCCTATTTGTT
TATTTTTCTAAATACATTCAAATATGTATCCGCTCATGAGACAATAACCCTGATAAATGCTTCAATAATA
TTGAAAAAGGAAGAGTATGAGTATTCAACATTTCCGTGTCGCCCTTATTCCCTTTTTTGCGGCATTTTGC
CTTCCTGTTTTTGCTCACCCAGAAACGCTGGTGAAAGTAAAAGATGCTGAAGATCAGTTGGGTGCACGAG
TGGGTTACATCGAACTGGATCTCAACAGCGGTAAGATCCTTGAGAGTTTTCGCCCCGAAGAACGTTTTCC
AATGATGAGCACTTTTAAAGTTCTGCTATGTGGCGCGGTATTATCCCGTGTTGACGCCGGGCAAGAGCAA
CTCGGTCGCCGCATACACTATTCTCAGAATGACTTGGTTGAGTACTCACCAGTCACAGAAAAGCATCTTA
CGGATGGCATGACAGTAAGAGAATTATGCAGTGCTGCCATAACCATGAGTGATAACACTGCGGCCAACTT
ACTTCTGACAACGATCGGAGGACCGAAGGAGCTAACCGCTTTTTTGCACAACATGGGGGATCATGTAACT
CGCCTTGATCGTTGGGAACCGGAGCTGAATGAAGCCATACCAAACGACGAGCGTGACACCACGATGCCTG
TAGCAATGGCAACAACGTTGCGCAAACTATTAACTGGCGAACTACTTACTCTAGCTTCCCGGCAACAATT
AATAGACTGGATGGAGGCGGATAAAGTTGCAGGACCACTTCTGCGCTCGGCCCTTCCGGCTGGCTGGTTT
ATTGCTGATAAATCTGGAGCCGGTGAGCGTGGGTCTCGCGGTATCATTGCAGCACTGGGGCCAGATGGTA
AGCCCTCCCGTATCGTAGTTATCTACACGACGGGGAGTCAGGCAACTATGGATGAACGAAATAGACAGAT
CGCTGAGATAGGTGCCTCACTGATTAAGCATTGGTAACTGTCAGACCAAGTTTACTCATATATACTTTAG
ATTGATTTAAAACTTCATTTTTAATTTAAAAGGATCTAGGTGAAGATCCTTTTTGATAATCTCATGACCA
AAATCCCTTAACGTGAGTTTTCGTTCCACTGAGCGTCAGACCCCGTAGAAAAGATCAAAGGATCTTCTTG
AGATCCTTTTTTTCTGCGCGTAATCTGCTGCTTGCAAACAAAAAAACCACCGCTACCAGCGGTGGTTTGT
TTGCCGGATCAAGAGCTACCAACTCTTTTTCCGAAGGTAACTGGCTTCAGCAGAGCGCAGATACCAAATA
CTGTTCTTCTAGTGTAGCCGTAGTTAGGCCACCACTTCAAGAACTCTGTAGCACCGCCTACATACCTCGC
TCTGCTAATCCTGTTACCAGTGGCTGCTGCCAGTGGCGATAAGTCGTGTCTTACCGGGTTGGACTCAAGA
CGATAGTTACCGGATAAGGCGCAGCGGTCGGGCTGAACGGGGGGTTCGTGCACACAGCCCAGCTTGGAGC
GAACGACCTACACCGAACTGAGATACCTACAGCGTGAGCTATGAGAAAGCGCCACGCTTCCCGAAGGGAG
AAAGGCGGACAGGTATCCGGTAAGCGGCAGGGTCGGAACAGGAGAGCGCACGAGGGAGCTTCCAGGGGGA
AACGCCTGGTATCTTTATAGTCCTGTCGGGTTTCGCCACCTCTGACTTGAGCGTCGATTTTTGTGATGCT
CGTCAGGGGGGCGGAGCCTATGGAAAAACGCCAGCAACGCGGCCTTTTTACGGTTCCTGGCCTTTTGCTG
GCCTTTTGCTCACATGTTCTTTCCTGCGTTATCCCCTGATTCTGTGGATAACCGTATTACCGCCTTTGAG
TGAGCTGATACCGCTCGCCGCAGCCGAACGACCGAGCGCAGCGAGTCAGTGAGCGAGGAAGCGGAAGAGC
GCCCAATACGCAAACCGCCTCTCCCCGCGCGTTGGCCGATTCATTAATGCAGCAAGCTCATGGCTGACTA
ATTTTTTTTATTTATGCAGAGGCCGAGGCCGCCTCGGCCTCTGAGCTATTCCAGAAGTAGTGAGGAGGCT
TTTTTGGAGGCCTAGGCTTTTGCAAAAAGCTCCCCGTGGCACGACAGGTTTCCCGACTGGAAAGCGGGCA
GTGAGCGCAACGCAAT
Features (pLannotate 1.2.2; 30 found; start..end, strand, type, name):
      1..22      +  protein_bind   CAP binding site: CAP binding activates transcription in the presence of cAMP. E. coli catabolite activator protein
     37..67      +  promoter       lac promoter: promoter for the E. coli lac operon
     71..93      +  protein_bind   lac operator (fragment): The lac repressor binds to the lac operator to inhibit transcription in E. coli. This inhibition can be relieved by adding lactose or isopropyl-β-D-thiogalactopyranoside (IPTG). lac repressor encoded by lacI
    125..208     +  polyA_signal   SV40 poly(A) signal (fragment): SV40 polyadenylation signal
    375..704     +  CDS            nef (fragment): NEF_HV1BR - Experimental evidence at protein level: Swiss-Prot protein existence level 1. Extracellular Nef protein targets CD4(+) T-lymphocytes for apoptosis by interacting with CXCR4 surface receptors (PubMed:14990729). From Human immunodeficiency virus type 1 group M subtype B (isolate BRU/LAI) (HIV-1).
    752..1009    +  LTR            5' LTR (truncated): truncated 5' long terminal repeat (LTR) from HIV-1
   1056..1181    +  misc_feature   HIV-1 Ψ: packaging signal of human immunodeficiency virus type 1
   1165..1503    +  CDS            HIV-1 gag (fragment): gag protein from human immunodeficiency virus 1; gag
   1678..1911    +  misc_feature   RRE: The Rev response element (RRE) of HIV-1 allows for Rev-dependent mRNA export from the nucleus to the cytoplasm.
   2288..2388    +  CDS            Rev (fragment): human immunodeficiency virus 1 (HIV-1) Rev protein; rev; enhances nuclear export of unspliced and incompletely spliced viral mRNAs
   2433..2550    +  misc_feature   cPPT/CTS: central polypurine tract and central termination sequence of HIV-1
   2598..3776    +  promoter       EF-1α promoter: strong constitutive promoter for human elongation factor EF-1α
   3796..3820    +  protein_bind   attB1: mutant version of attB; recombination site for the Gateway® BP reaction BP Clonase™
   3823..8646    +  CDS            MAP3K4: M3K4_HUMAN - Also known as KIAA0213, MAPKKK4, MEKK4, MTK1. Experimental evidence at protein level: Swiss-Prot protein existence level 1. Component of a protein kinase signal transduction cascade. Activates the CSBP2, P38 and JNK MAPK pathways, but not the ERK pathway. Specifically phosphorylates and activates MAP2K4 and MAP2K6. From Homo sapiens (Human).
   8651..8675    -  protein_bind   attB2: mutant version of attB; recombination site for the Gateway® BP reaction BP Clonase™
   8683..8701    +  promoter       T3 promoter: promoter for bacteriophage T3 RNA polymerase
   8727..8745    -  promoter       T7 promoter: promoter for bacteriophage T7 RNA polymerase
   8751..8769    -  protein_bind   attB4 (fragment): mutant version of attB; core recombination site for the Gateway® BP reaction BP Clonase™
   8825..8866    +  CDS            V5 tag: epitope tag from simian virus 5
   8992..9454    +  misc_feature   IRES: internal ribosome entry site (IRES) of the encephalomyocarditis virus (EMCV)
   9468..10065   +  CDS            PuroR (fragment): puromycin N-acetyltransferase; pac from Streptomyces; confers resistance to puromycin
  10081..10669   +  misc_feature   WPRE: woodchuck hepatitis virus posttranscriptional regulatory element
  10677..10742   +  CDS            nef (fragment): NEF_HV1Z2 - Experimental evidence at protein level: Swiss-Prot protein existence level 1. Extracellular Nef protein targets CD4(+) T-lymphocytes for apoptosis by interacting with CXCR4 surface receptors. From Human immunodeficiency virus type 1 group M subtype D (isolate Z2/CDC-Z34) (HIV-1).
  10744..10977   +  LTR            3' LTR (ΔU3): self-inactivating 3' long terminal repeat (LTR) from HIV-1
  11182..11286   +  promoter       AmpR promoter: bla
  11287..12147   +  CDS            AmpR: β-lactamase; bla; confers resistance to ampicillin, carbenicillin, and related antibiotics
  12318..12906   +  rep_origin     ori: high-copy-number ColE1/pMB1/pBR322/pUC origin of replication
  13089..13143   +  CDS            lacI (fragment): lac repressor; lacI; The lac repressor binds to the lac operator to inhibit transcription in E. coli. This inhibition can be relieved by adding lactose or isopropyl-β-D-thiogalactopyranoside (IPTG).
  13149..13242   +  rep_origin     SV40 ori (fragment): SV40 origin of replication
  13267..13304   +  CDS            lacI (fragment): lac repressor; lacI; The lac repressor binds to the lac operator to inhibit transcription in E. coli. This inhibition can be relieved by adding lactose or isopropyl-β-D-thiogalactopyranoside (IPTG).
