[The description below was written by a language model from this plasmid's Addgene catalogue record and pLannotate feature annotations shown in this document.]
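Description:
pHAGE-MAP3K4 is an HIV-1-based lentiviral expression plasmid of about 13.3 kb carrying the wild-type human MAP3K4 open reading frame (also known as MEKK4 or MTK1), a MAP kinase kinase kinase that phosphorylates MAP2K4 and MAP2K6 and feeds into the p38 and JNK pathways. In bacteria it is maintained through a high-copy ColE1/pUC-type origin and an ampicillin resistance gene (β-lactamase). The record lists a recombination-deficient strain for growth, as is usual for plasmids containing repeated LTRs.

The transfer cassette lies between a truncated 5' LTR and a self-inactivating ΔU3 3' LTR. It includes the Ψ packaging signal with a partial gag sequence, the Rev response element for Rev-dependent nuclear export of the genomic RNA, and the cPPT/CTS, which aids nuclear import during transduction. Within this framework the constitutive human EF-1α promoter drives MAP3K4, which was introduced by Gateway recombination and is therefore flanked by attB1 and attB2 sites. Downstream are short T3 and T7 promoter sequences, an attB4 fragment and a V5 epitope annotation. Whether V5 is translated in frame with the kinase cannot be determined from the feature table. An EMCV IRES then directs translation of puromycin N-acetyltransferase from the same transcript, so puromycin selection enriches for transduced cells expressing the insert, and a WPRE increases transcript stability and expression. Remaining annotations (nef, Rev, lacI, SV40 and lac fragments) are backbone remnants.

The plasmid is intended for producing lentivirus to give stable MAP3K4 expression in mammalian cells. It comes from a collection built for systematic functional annotation of somatic mutations in cancer, where the wild-type clone would plausibly serve as a reference.
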