Addgene plasmid #116759: pHAGE-MAP3K4
Purpose: Lentiviral expression of MAP3K4
Depositing lab: Gordon Mills & Kenneth Scott. Depositing organization: Baylor College of Medicine. Publication: Systematic Functional Annotation of Somatic Mutations in Cancer. Ng PK, Li J, Jeong KJ, Shao S, Chen H, Tsang YH, Sengupta S, Wang Z, Bhavana VH, Tran R, Soewito S, Minussi DC, Moreno D, Kong K, Dogruluk T, Lu H, Gao J, Tokheim C, Zhou DC, Johnson AM, Zeng J, Ip CKM, Ju Z, Wester M, Yu S, Li Y, Vellano CP, Schultz N, Karchin R, Ding L, Lu Y, Cheung LWT, Chen K, Shaw KR, Meric-Bernstam F, Scott KL, Yi S, Sahni N, Liang H, Mills GB. Cancer Cell. 2018 Mar 12;33(3):450-462.e10. doi: 10.1016/j.ccell.2018.01.021. PubMed 29533785.
Backbone
  Vector backbone: pHAGE
  Vector type: Lentiviral
  Selectable markers: Puromycin
Growth in bacteria
  Bacterial resistance: Ampicillin, 100 μg/mL
  Growth temperature: 37°C
  Growth strain: Stbl3
  Copy number: High Copy
Gene/Insert
  Gene/Insert name: MAP3K4
  Species: H. sapiens (human)
  Mutation: WT
  Entrez Gene: MAP3K4 (a.k.a. MAPKKK4, MEKK 4, MEKK4, MTK1, PRO0412)
  Cloning method: Gateway Cloning
Terms and licenses: Academic/Nonprofit Terms; Industry Terms: Not Available to Industry
How to cite: pHAGE-MAP3K4 was a gift from Gordon Mills & Kenneth Scott (Addgene plasmid # 116759 ; http://n2t.net/addgene:116759 ; RRID:Addgene_116759)
