>Addgene plasmid #116759 | pHAGE-MAP3K4 | depositor partial sequence | sequence record 219634 | insert
ATGAGAGAAGCCGCTGCCGCGCTGGTCCCTCCTCCCGCCTTTGCCGTCACGCCTGCCGCCGCCATGGAGG
AGCCGCCGCCACCGCCGCCGCCGCCACCACCGCCACCGGAACCCGAGACCGAGTCAGAACCCGAGTGCTG
CTTGGCGGCGAGGCAAGAGGGCACATTGGGAGATTCAGCTTGCAAGAGTCCTGAATCTGATCTAGAAGAC
TTCTCCGATGAAACAAATACAGAGAATCTTTATGGTACCTCTCCCCCCAGCACACCTCGACAGATGAAAC
GCATGTCAACCAAACATCAGAGGAATAATGTGGGGAGGCCAGCCAGTCGGTCTAATTTGAAAGAAAAAAT
GAATGCACCAAATCAGCCTCCACATAAAGACACTGGAAAAACAGTGGAGAATGTGGAAGAATACAGCTAT
AAGCAGGAGAAAAAGATCCGAGCAGCTCTTAGAACAACAGAGCGTGATCATAAAAAAAATGTACAGTGCT
CATTCATGTTAGACTCAGTGGGTGGATCTTTGCCAAAAAAATCAATTCCAGATGTGGATCTCAATAAGCC
TTACCTCAGCCTTGGCTGTAGCAATGCTAAGCTTCCAGTATCTGTGCCCATGCCTATAGCCAGACCTGCA
CGCCAGACTTCTAGGACTGACTGTCCAGCAGATCGTTTAAAGTTTTTTGAAACTTTACGACTTTTGCTAA
AGCTTACCTCAGTCTCAAAGAAAAAAGACAGGGAGCAAAGAGGACAAGAAAATACGTCTGGTTTCTGGCT
TAACCGATCTAACGAACTGATCTGGTTAGAGCTACAAGCCTGGCATGCAGGACGGACAATTAACGACCAG
GACTTCTTTTTATATACAGCCCGTCAAGCCATCCCAGATATTATTAATGAAATCCTTACTTTCAAAGTCG
ACTATGGGAGCTTCGCCTTTGTTAGAGATAGAGCTGGTTTTAATGGTACTTCAGTAGAAGGGCAGTGCAA
AGCCACTCCTGGAACAAAGATTGTAGGTTACTCAACACATCATGAGCATCTCCAACGCCAGAGGGTCTCA
TTTGAGCAGGTAAAACGGATAATGGAGCTGCTAGAGTACATAGAAGCACTTTATCCATCATTGCAGGCTC
TTCAGAAGGACTATGAAAAATATGCTGCAAAAGACTTCCAGGACAGGGTGCAGGCACTCTGTTTGTGGTT
AAACATCACAAAAGACTTAAATCAGAAATTAAGGATTATGGGCACTGTTTTGGGCATCAAGAATTTATCA
GACATTGGCTGGCCAGTGTTTGAAATCCCTTCCCCTCGACCATCCAAAGGTAATGAGCCGGAGTATGAGG
GTGATGACACAGAAGGAGAATTAAAGGAGTTGGAAAGTAGTACGGATGAGAGTGAAGAAGAACAAATCTC
TGATCCTAGGGTACCGGAAATCAGACAGCCCATAGATAACAGCTTCGACATCCAGTCGCGGGACTGCATA
TCCAAGAAGCTTGAGAGGCTCGAATCTGAGGATGATTCTCTTGGCTGGGGAGCACCAGACTGGAGCACAG
AAGCAGGCTTTAGTAGACATTGTCTGACTTCTATTTATAGACCATTTGTAGACAAAGCACTGAAGCAGAT
GGGGTTAAGAAAGTTAATTTTAAGACTTCACAAGCTAATGGATGGTTCCTTGCAAAGGGCACGTATAGCA
TTGGTAAAGAACGATCGTCCAGTGGAGTTTTCTGAATTTCCAGATCCCATGTGGGGTTCAGATTATGTGC
AGTTGTCAAGGACACCACCTTCATCTGAGGAGAAATGCAGTGCTGTGTCGTGGGAGGAGCTGAAGGCCAT
GGATTTACCTTCATTCGAACCTGCCTTCCTAGTTCTCTGCCGAGTCCTTCTGAATGTCATACATGAGTGT
CTGAAGTTAAGATTGGAGCAGAGACCTGCTGGAGAACCATCTCTCTTGAGTATTAAGCAGCTGGTGAGAG
AGTGTAAGGAGGTCCTGAAGGGCGGCCTGCTGATGAAGCAGTACTACCAGTTCATGCTGCAGGAGGTTCT
GGAGGACTTGGAGAAGCCCGACTGCAACATTGACGCTTTTGAAGAGGATCTACATAAAATGCTTATGGTG
TATTTTGATTACATGAGAAGCTGGATCCAAATGCTACAGCAATTACCTCAAGCATCGCATAGTTTAAAAA
ATCTGTTAGAAGAAGAATGGAATTTCACCAAAGAAATAACTCATTACATACGGGGAGGAGAAGCACAGGC
CGGGAAGCTTTTCTGTGACATTGCAGGAATGCTGCTGAAATCTACAGGAAGTTTTTTAGAATTTGGCTTA
CAGGAGAGCTGTGCTGAATTTTGGACTAGTGCGGATGACAGCAGTGCTTCCGACGAAATCAGGAGGTCTG
TTATAGAGATCAGTCGAGCCCTGAAGGAGCTCTTCCATGAAGCCAGAGAAAGGGCTTCCAAAGCACTTGG
ATTTGCTAAAATGTTGAGAAAGGACCTGGAAATAGCAGCAGAATTCAGGCTTTCAGCCCCAGTTAGAGAC
CTCCTGGATGTTCTGAAATCAAAACAGTATGTCAAGGTGCAAATTCCTGGGTTAGAAAACTTGCAAATGT
TTGTTCCAGACACTCTTGCTGAGGAGAAGAGTATTATTTTGCAGTTACTCAATGCAGCTGCAGGAAAGGA
CTGTTCAAAAGATTCAGATGACGTACTCATCGATGCCTATCTGCTTCTGACCAAGCACGGTGATCGAGCC
CGTGATTCAGAGGACAGCTGGGGCACCTGGGAGGCACAGCCTGTCAAAGTCGTGCCTCAGGTGGAGACTG
TTGACACCCTGAGAAGCATGCAGGTGGATAATCTTTTACTAGTTGTCATGCAGTCTGCGCATCTCACAAT
TCAGAGAAAAGCTTTCCAGCAGTCCATTGAGGGACTTATGACTCTGTGCCAGGAGCAGACATCCAGTCAG
CCGGTCATCGCCAAAGCTTTGCAGCAGCTGAAGAATGATGCATTGGAGCTATGCAACAGGATAAGCAATG
CCATTGACCGCGTGGACCACATGTTCACATCAGAATTTGATGCTGAGGTTGATGAATCTGAATCTGTCAC
CTTGCAACAGTACTACCGAGAAGCAATGATTCAGGGGTACAATTTTGGATTTGAGTATCATAAAGAAGTT
GTTCGTTTGATGTCTGGGGAGTTTAGACAGAAGATAGGAGACAAATATATAAGCTTTGCCCGGAAGTGGA
TGAATTATGTCCTGACTAAATGTGAGAGTGGTAGAGGTACAAGACCCAGGTGGGCGACTCAAGGATTTGA
TTTTCTACAAGCAATTGAACCTGCCTTTATTTCAGCTTTACCAGAAGATGACTTCTTGAGTTTACAAGCC
TTGATGAATGAATGCATTGGCCATGTCATAGGAAAACCACACAGTCCTGTTACAGGTTTGTACCTTGCCA
TTCATCGGAACAGCCCCCGTCCTATGAAGGTACCTCGATGCCATAGTGACCCTCCTAACCCACACCTCAT
TATCCCCACTCCAGAGGGATTCAGCACTCGGAGCATGCCTTCCGACGCGCGGAGCCATGGCAGCCCTGCT
GCTGCTGCTGCTGCTGCTGCTGCTGCTGTTGCTGCCAGTCGGCCCAGCCCCTCTGGTGGTGACTCTGTGC
TGCCCAAATCCATCAGCAGTGCCCATGATACCAGGGGTTCCAGCGTTCCTGAAAATGATCGATTGGCTTC
CATAGCTGCTGAATTGCAGTTTAGGTCCCTGAGTCGTCACTCAAGCCCCACGGAGGAGCGAGATGAACCA
GCATATCCAAGAGGAGATTCAAGTGGGTCCACAAGAAGAAGTTGGGAACTTCGGACACTAATCAGCCAGA
GTAAAGATACTGCTTCTAAACTAGGACCCATAGAAGCTATCCAGAAGTCAGTCCGATTGTTTGAAGAAAA
GAGGTACCGAGAAATGAGGAGAAAGAATATCATTGGTCAAGTTTGTGATACGCCTAAGTCCTATGATAAT
GTTATGCACGTTGGCTTGAGGAAGGTGACCTTCAAATGGCAAAGAGGAAACAAAATTGGAGAAGGCCAGT
ATGGGAAGGTGTACACCTGCATCAGCGTCGACACCGGGGAGCTGATGGCCATGAAAGAGATTCGATTTCA
ACCTAATGACCATAAGACTATCAAGGAAACTGCAGACGAATTGAAAATATTCGAAGGCATCAAACACCCC
AATCTGGTTCGGTATTTTGGTGTGGAGCTCCATAGAGAAGAAATGTACATCTTCATGGAGTACTGCGATG
AGGGGACTTTAGAAGAGGTGTCAAGGCTGGGACTTCAGGAACATGTGATTAGGCTGTATTCAAAGCAGAT
CACCATTGCGATCAACGTCCTCCATGAGCATGGCATAGTCCACCGTGACATTAAAGGTGCCAATATCTTC
CTTACCTCATCTGGATTAATCAAACTGGGAGATTTTGGATGTTCAGTAAAGCTCAAAAACAATGCCCAGA
CCATGCCTGGTGAAGTGAACAGCACCCTGGGGACAGCAGCATACATGGCACCTGAAGTCATCACTCGTGC
CAAAGGAGAGGGCCATGGGCGTGCGGCCGACATCTGGAGTCTGGGGTGTGTTGTCATAGAGATGGTGACT
GGCAAGAGGCCTTGGCATGAGTATGAGCACAACTTTCAAATTATGTATAAAGTGGGGATGGGACATAAGC
CACCAATCCCTGAAAGATTAAGCCCTGAAGGAAAGGACTTCCTTTCTCACTGCCTTGAGAGTGACCCAAA
GATGAGATGGACCGCCAGCCAGCTCCTCGACCATTCGTTTGTCAAGGTTTGCACAGATGAAGAATGA
